>Addgene plasmid #244894 | pHyGB6 | addgene full sequence | sequence record 485981 | Addgene NGS Result
ATCCCGCTTTCCAGTCGGGAAACCTGTCGTGCCAGCTGCATTAATGAATCGGCCAACGCGCGGGGAGAGG
CGGTTTGCGTATTGGGCGAATTCCGCTTCCTCGCTCACTGACTCGCTGCGCTCGGTCGTTCGGCTGCGGC
GAGCGGTATCAGCTCACTCAAAGGCGGTAATACGGTTATCCACAGAATCAGGGGATAACGCAGGAAAGAA
CATGTGAGCAAAAGGCCAGCAAAAGGCCAGGAACCGTAAAAAGGCCGCGTTGCTGGCGTTTTTCCATAGG
CTCCGCCCCCCTGACGAGCATCACAAAAATCGACGCTCAAGTCAGAGGTGGCGAAACCCGACAGGACTAT
AAAGATACCAGGCGTTTCCCCCTGGAAGCTCCCTCGTGCGCTCTCCTGTTCCGACCCTGCCGCTTACCGG
ATACCTGTCCGCCTTTCTCCCTTCGGGAAGCGTGGCGCTTTCTCATAGCTCACGCTGTAGGTATCTCAGT
TCGGTGTAGGTCGTTCGCTCCAAGCTGGGCTGTGTGCACGAACCCCCCATTCAGCCCGACCGCTGCGCCT
TATCCGGTAACTATCGTCTTGAGTCCAACCCGGTAAGACACGACTTATCGCCACTGGCAGCAGCCACTGG
TAACAGGATTAGCAGAGCGAGGTATGTAGGCGGTGCTACAGAGTTCTTGAAGTGGTGGCCTAACTACGGC
TACACTAGAAGAACAGTATTTGGTATCTGCGCTCTGCTGAAGCCAGTTACCTTCGGAAAAAGAGTTGGTA
GCTCTTGATCCGGCAAACAAACCACCGCTGGTAGCGGTGGTTTTTTTGTTTGCAAGCAGCAGATTACGCG
CAGAAAAAAAGGATCTCAAGAAGATCCTTTGATCTTTTCTACGGGGTCTGACGCTCAGTGGAACGAAAAC
TCACGTTAAGGGATTTTGGTCATGAGATTATCAAAAAGGATCTTCACCTAGATCCTTTTAAATTAAAAAT
GAAGTTTTAAATCAATCTAAAGTATATATGAGTAAACTTGGTCTGACAGTTACCAATGCTTAATCAGTGA
GGCACCTATCTCAGCGATCTGTCTATTTCGTTCATCCATAGTTGCCTGACTCCCCGTCGTGTAGATAACT
ACGATACGGGAGGGCTTACCATCTGGCCCCAGTGCTGCAATGATACCGCGAGATCCACGCTCACCGGCTC
CAGATTTATCAGCAATAAACCAGCCAGCCGGAAGGGCCGAGCGCAGAAGTGGTCCTGCAACTTTATCCGC
CTCCATCCAGTCTATTAATTGTTGCCGGGAAGCTAGAGTAAGTAGTTCGCCAGTTAATAGTTTGCGCAAC
GTTGTTGCCATTGCTACAGGCATCGTGGTGTCACGCTCGTCGTTTGGTATGGCTTCATTCAGCTCCGGTT
CCCAACGATCAAGGCGAGTTACATGATCCCCCATGTTGTGCAAAAAAGCGGTTAGCTCCTTCGGTCCTCC
GATCGTTGTCAGAAGTAAGTTGGCCGCAGTGTTATCACTCATGGTTATGGCAGCACTGCATAATTCTCTT
ACTGTCATGCCATCCGTAAGATGCTTTTCTGTGACTGGTGAGTACTCAACCAAGTCATTCTGAGAATAGT
GTATGCGGCGACCGAGTTGCTCTTGCCCGGCGTCAATACGGGATAATACCGCGCCACATAGCAGAACTTT
AAAAGTGCTCATCATTGGAAAACGTTCTTCGGGGCGAAAACTCTCAAGGATCTTACCGCTGTTGAGATCC
AGTTCGATGTAACCCACTCGTGCACCCAACTGATCTTCAGCATCTTTTACTTTCACCAGCGTTTCTGGGT
GAGCAAAAACAGGAAGGCAAAATGCCGCAAAAAAGGGAATAAGGGCGACACGGAAATGTTGAATACTCAT
ACTCTTCCTTTTTCAATATTATTGAAGCATTTATCAGGGTTATTGTCTCATGAGCGGATACATATTTGAA
TGTATTTAGAAAAATAAACAAATAGGGGTTCCGCGCACATTTCCCCGAAAAGTGCCACCTAAATTGTAAG
CGTTAATATTTTGTTAAAATTCGCGTTAAATTTTTGTTAAATCAGCTCATTTTTTAACCAATAGGCCGAA
ATCGGCAAAATCCCTTATAAATCAAAAGAATAGACCGAGATAGGGT
[37 nt withheld, positions 2147-2183]
AAAGAACGTGGACTCCAACGTCAAAGG
[49 nt withheld, positions 2211-2259]
T
[91 nt withheld, positions 2261-2351]
G
[124 nt withheld, positions 2353-2476]
CGTCGGAGCTCATAACTTCGTATAGCATACATTATACGAAGTTATGCGGCCGCTCTAGAACTAGTGGCTG
ACATCCAGTAGACGGAGGCTCAATTGAAAGTAAATATTCCCTGTGTTTAATTGTTATTGTTGTGGTGGAT
AATAGATATTTAATCTGCCAAAATGTGTTCTTTTTACATAGCTGATCAATTTCCAGATATATCGAGACTT
GATGTCATTCCTGGATGAATCGTCTAATGGTGTTAAACCTGATTTGATTAGTTGTCTCTTTGTCGTATTA
GAGTGGATGAGTTCATCCAGTTGTTGAAAAAATGTTCTTATTGTGAAGAAAAACTAATTCGTAGAACCTA
GGTGGCGAAGAGCCTGCAGGTAACCACGCGTTGCATGCTCTTCCGTACGTACCGTCGACGATGTAGGTCA
CGGTCTCGAAGCCGCGGTGCGGGTGCCAGGGCGTGCCCTTGGGCTCCCCGGGCGCGTACTCCACCTCACC
CATCTGGTCCATCATGATGAACGGGTCGAGGTGGCGGTAGTTGATCCCGGCGAACGCGCGGCGCACCGGG
AAGCCCTCGCCCTCGAAACCGCTGGGCGCGGTGGTCACGGTGAGCACGGGACGTGCGACGGCGTCGGCGG
GTGCGGATACGCGGGGCAGCGTCAGCGGGTTCTCGACGGTCACGGCGGGCATGTCGACACTTAAGCGACG
TAACGTGAGATAGGCGGAACACCGGGAAGTTCCTATACTATTTGAAGAATAGGAACTTCTGCAGGAATTC
GATATCGGTGAAGTTCCTATTCTCTAGAAAGTATAGGAACTTCAAAATGGGATCCCCAAAGAAGAAGCGT
AAGGTGTCGATGAGTAAAGGAGAAGAATTGTTCACTGGAGTTGTCCCAATCCTCGTCGAGCTCGACGGAG
ACGTCAACGGACACAAGTTCTCCGTCTCCGGAGAGGGAGAGGGAGACGCCACCTACGGAAAGCTCACCCT
CAAGTTCATCTGCACCACCGGAAAGCTCCCAGTCCCATGGCCAACCCTCGTCACCACCTTCTGCTACGGA
GTCCAATGCTTCTCCCGTTACCCAGACCACATGAAGCGTCACGACTTCTTCAAGTCCGCCATGCCAGAGG
GATACGTCCAAGAGCGTACCATCTTCTTCAAGGTAAGTTTAAACATATATATACTAACTACTGATTATTT
AAATTTTCAGGACGACGGAAACTACAAGACCCGTGCCGAGGTCAAGTTCGAGGGAGACACCCTCGTCAAC
CGTATCGAGCTCAAGGTAAGTTTAAACAGTTCGGTACTAACTAACCATACATATTTAAATTTTCAGGGAA
TCGACTTCAAGGAGGACGGAAACATCCTCGGACACAAGCTCGAGTACAACTACAACTCCCACAACGTCTA
CATCATGGCCGACAAGCAAAAGAACGGAATCAAGGTCAACTTCAAGGTAAGTTTAAACATGATTTTACTA
ACTAACTAATCTGATTTAAATTTTCAGATCCGTCACAACATCGAGGACGGATCCGTCCAACTCGCCGACC
ACTACCAACAAAACACCCCAATCGGAGACGGACCAGTCCTCCTCCCAGACAACCACTACCTCTCCACCCA
ATCCGCCCTCTCCAAGGACCCAAACGAGAAGCGTGACCACATGGTCCTCCTCGAGTTCGTCACCGCCGCC
GGAATCACCCACGGAATGGACGAGCTCTACAAGGCCTCCCGTCGTCGTAAGGCCAACCCAACCAAGCTCT
CCGAGAACGCCAAGAAGCTCGCCAAGTAGATCAACTGCTCTAATTCCATCTCGTTTCTCTCTTTTCTTTC
AATCTCTTTACCCGTTTCTCTTCCCCTACGTCCCCCAAACCTACCACTGCACAGTAACACATACACATTC
AACGTGTCACAATAAAAGCCCATCAACACCTTCTCTGTTGTTTTTTTTCTTCAAATGCATTTTTTTCACT
TTGTTTAATAATTTTTACGCATCGGATTTGTAGGATAGTGGAAATTTGTCCTTCAATGCTTCAATTGATT
CGACACTTCTCAATATTTTTGATCAATAAACCATTGATTTTCTATTTAGAAGAAGATCACTGTAAATAAC
ACCAAAAACATCACAGCAAAAAAACTCCCACTCAATTATATTACTGTTTTTATTGAAACTAGAATAAATT
TGAAAATCTTCAAAGCATACACAATTAAAAAAAACGAAAAAAGAAAAAGTCCCGTTGATTCTCAAACTTA
AATTTTTAAACTTGTCTGAACCATGTTGTAAGTTTGTAAAAGTTTCCCAGTTGTCCTCGAACAGGTCTAA
AAATTGCGGTCATAAACTGAAACGTAACATATGATAAGGTATTTTGTGTGCGGTTTTTTCTATGATGTTT
CAAAAAAATTTATCAGAAGTAAAAAACATAAGAAGTGTACACAGAACATTGTGTAGATTTTGGGATAGAA
TTATTATTAATGGGGGGAGGGAGCACAATTTTTTTCGACTTTTTATTACGAATTAATTCTATTTTTGAAT
CTACACAATTTCATTGTTAGAGGTGACTTAAAAGAAGCTAAAAAACAAAGAAATTAAGAGAAGTTTTTTG
ATAATAACAAAAATAGGGGGTGGGAGCACAGGGAGAAAGAGCATGTAGGGATGTTGAAGAGTAATTGGAC
CCACTTTGTACAAGAAAGCTGGGTCTATTCCTTTGCCCTCGGACGAGTGCTGGGGCGTCGGTTTCCACTA
TCGGCGAGTACTTCTACACAGCCATCGGTCCAGACGGCCGCGCTTCTGCGGGCGATTTGTGTACGCCCGA
CAGTCCCGGCTCCGGATCGGACGATTGCGTCGCATCGACCCTGCGCCCAAGCTGCATCATCGAAATTGCC
GTCAACCAAGCTCTGATAGAGTTGGTCAAGACCAATGCGGAGCATATACGCCCGGAGCCGCGGCGATCCT
GCAAGCTCCGGATGCCTCCGCTCGAAGTAGCGCGTCTGCTGCTCCATACAAGCCAACCACGGCCTCCAGA
AGAAGATGTTGGCGACCTCGTATTGGGAATCCCCGAACATCGCCTCGCTCCAGTCAATGACCGCTGTTAT
GCGGCCATTGTCCGTCAGGACATTGTTGGAGCCGAAATCCGCGTGCACGAGGTGCCGGACTTCGGGGCAG
TCCTCGGCCCAAAGCATCAGCTCATCGAGAGCCTGCGCGACGGACGCACTGACGGTGTCGTCCATCACAG
TTTGCCAGTGATACACATGGGGATCAGCAATCGCGCATATGAAATCACGCCATGTAGTGTATTGACCGAT
TCCTTGCGGTCCGAATGGGCCGAACCCGCTCGTCTGGCTAAGATCGGCCGCAGCGATCGCATCCATGGCC
TCCGCGACCGGCTGCAGAACAGCGGGCAGTTCGGTTTCAGGCAGGTCTTGCAACGTGACACCCTGTGCAC
GGCGGGAGATGCAATAGGTCAGGCTCTCGCTGAATTCCCCAATGTCAAGCACTTCCGGAATCGGGAGCGC
GGCCGATGCAAAGTGCCGATAAACATAACGATCTTTGTAGAAACCATCGGCGCAGCTATTTACCCGCAGG
ACATATCCACGCCCTCCTACATCGAAGCTGAAAGCACGAGATTCTTCGCCCTCCGAGAGCTGCATCAGGT
CGGAGACGCTGTCGAACTTTTCGATCAGAAACTTCTCGACAGACGTCGCGGTGAGTTCAGGCTTTTTCAT
GGAGCCTGCTTTTTTGTACAAACTTGCGGCACCGCCTGACATATTACCTTAAAATTCAAAAATTAATTTC
AGATCAGTCATAACCAAGAAAACAAAATAAACGTTAGGACAGAAAATTCAAATTAATTAAAAATTATGCT
GAATAAGAAAATTACATGCAAAGCCTTATTTTCCTCATAGAAACAGTTGAATAACATATTTTTTAATTGA
AAACATAGCAAAATTCGTGGTAAAATTTGTCAAAACCTTGGAAAAAATCGAAAAAAGAACATTTCCCGAT
GCATTTTCCTATTTCTCGTTGCCGACAACGTATAAACGTTGAATACTCAGTCAACGAATTTGGCTGCTGG
CTTGGACTCTCGCACGGAAGAGACGCGTGTGTAGATTTACGACGAAAGCAAAAATG
Features (pLannotate 1.2.2; 15 found; start..end, strand, type, name):
      3..88      -  CDS            lacI (fragment): lac repressor; lacI; The lac repressor binds to the lac operator to inhibit transcription in E. coli. This inhibition can be relieved by adding lactose or isopropyl-β-D-thiogalactopyranoside (IPTG).
    271..859     -  rep_origin     ori: high-copy-number ColE1/pMB1/pBR322/pUC origin of replication
   1030..1890    -  CDS            AmpR: β-lactamase; bla; confers resistance to ampicillin, carbenicillin, and related antibiotics
   1891..1995    -  promoter       AmpR promoter: bla
   2048..2476    -  rep_origin     f1 ori (sequence partly withheld): f1 bacteriophage origin of replication; arrow indicates direction of (+) strand synthesis
   2488..2521    +  protein_bind   loxP: Cre-mediated recombination occurs in the 8-bp core sequence (GCATACAT). Cre recombinase
   2522..2543    +  misc_feature   MCS (fragment): pBluescript multiple cloning site
   2901..2970    +  protein_bind   attB: attB site for the φC31 integrase (Groth et al., 2000) phage φC31 integrase
   3235..3252    +  misc_feature   MCS (fragment): pBluescript multiple cloning site
   3256..3289    +  protein_bind   FRT (minimal): supports FLP-mediated excision but not integration (Turan and Bode, 2011) FLP recombinase from the Saccharomyces cerevisiae 2μ plasmid
   3347..4189    +  CDS            mEGFP (fragment): monomeric enhanced GFP, optimized with synthetic introns for expression in C. elegans
   4193..4252    +  CDS            EGL-13 NLS (fragment): nuclear localization signal from the C. elegans EGL-13 transcription factor (Lyssenko et al., 2007)
   5137..5157    +  protein_bind   attB2: mutant version of attB; core recombination site for the Gateway® BP reaction BP Clonase™
   5161..6186    -  CDS            HygR: aminoglycoside phosphotransferase from E. coli; aph(4)-Ia; confers resistance to hygromycin
   6192..6212    -  protein_bind   attB1: mutant version of attB; core recombination site for the Gateway® BP reaction BP Clonase™
