[The description below was written by a language model from this plasmid's Addgene catalogue record and pLannotate feature annotations shown in this document.]
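Description:
pHyGB6 is an empty-backbone integration vector for Caenorhabditis elegans, built on a pBluescript II SK(+) derivative from which a SapI site was removed. It is designed for rapid recombination-mediated cassette exchange (RMCE) and additionally carries a site for recombination-mediated homolog exchange (RMHE). In E. coli it is maintained at high copy through the ColE1/pUC-type origin and selected with ampicillin via the bla gene. An f1 origin from the parental phagemid is also present. The worm-specific elements were added by multi-insert Golden Gate assembly, although the catalogue lists Gateway as the cloning method. Short attB1 and attB2 Gateway core sites do flank the hygromycin resistance gene in the annotated sequence.

The functional region begins with a loxP site followed by a multiple cloning site, where a transgene of interest would be placed, and a φC31 integrase attB site, which the record assigns to RMHE. Downstream lie FLP recombinase targets. The record lists both FRT3 and FRT, though the automated annotation detects only one minimal FRT. Next comes an intron-containing, worm-optimised GFP coding sequence fused to the EGL-13 nuclear localisation signal, with a myo-2 3' UTR. No promoter for the GFP is stated or annotated. The hygromycin phosphotransferase gene lies on the opposite strand and, per the record, is driven by the rps-0 promoter and terminated by the unc-54 3' UTR, giving drug selection of integrants in worms. The loxP and FRT-type sites supply the recombinase targets for exchange into a landing site. The nuclear GFP acts as a visual marker of integration. According to the associated publication title, the attB site supports phiC31-based creation and manipulation of bipartite expression transgenes.
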