Addgene plasmid #244894: pHyGB6
Purpose: (Empty Backbone) hygR selection nls-GFP marked rapid RMCE integration vector with an attB site for RMHE
Depositing lab: Michael Nonet. Depositing organization: Washington University in Saint Louis. Publication: Creation and manipulation of bipartite expression transgenes in C. elegans using phiC31 recombinase. Nonet ML. Genetics. 2026 Jul 6:iyag166. doi: 10.1093/genetics/iyag166. PubMed 42405870.
Backbone
  Vector backbone: pBluescript II SK (+)
  Modifications to backbone: 1) Removal of SapI site in pBluescript II SK (+), 2) Addition of a loxP site, MCS, FRT3 site, FRT site, rps-0 promoter, hygromycin resistance gene, unc-54 3' UTR, nls-GFP fluorescent protein and myo-2 3' UTR, 3) addition of attB site all via multi-insert Golden Gate Assembly.
  Vector type: Worm Expression ; Recombination Mediated Cassette Exchange; Recombination Mediated Homolog Exchange
  Selectable markers: Hygromycin
Growth in bacteria
  Bacterial resistance: Ampicillin, 100 μg/mL
  Growth temperature: 37°C
  Growth strain: DH5alpha
  Copy number: High Copy
Gene/Insert
  Cloning method: Gateway Cloning
Terms and licenses: Academic/Nonprofit Terms; Industry Terms: Not Available to Industry
Depositor comments: Please visit https://doi.org/10.1101/2024.03.01.583017 for the bioRxiv preprint.
How to cite: pHyGB6 was a gift from Michael Nonet (Addgene plasmid # 244894 ; http://n2t.net/addgene:244894 ; RRID:Addgene_244894)
